Addgene plasmid #25520: ARF4
Purpose: Bacterial expression for structure determination; may not be full ORF
Depositing lab: Cheryl Arrowsmith. Depositing organization: University of Toronto.
Backbone
  Vector backbone: pET28a-LIC
  Backbone manufacturer: SGC
  Backbone size w/o insert (bp): 7328
  Vector type: Bacterial Expression
Growth in bacteria
  Bacterial resistance: Kanamycin, 50 μg/mL
  Growth temperature: 37°C
  Growth strain: DH5alpha
  Copy number: Low Copy
Gene/Insert
  Gene/Insert name: ARF4 (alt names: PDB: 1Z6X; ARF4; ARF2)
  Species: H. sapiens (human)
  Insert size (bp): 540
  Entrez Gene: ARF4 (a.k.a. ARF2)
  Tag / fusion protein: His (N terminal on insert)
  Cloning method: Restriction Enzyme
  Sequencing primers: 5′ T7; 3′ T7-term
Terms and licenses: Academic/Nonprofit Terms; Industry Terms: Not Available to Industry
Depositor comments: PDB: 1Z6X http://www.thesgc.org/structures/1Z6X/
How to cite: ARF4 was a gift from Cheryl Arrowsmith (Addgene plasmid # 25520 ; http://n2t.net/addgene:25520 ; RRID:Addgene_25520)
