[The description below was written by a language model from this plasmid's Addgene catalogue record.]
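Description:
ARF4 is a bacterial expression plasmid built on the pET28a-LIC backbone, a ligation-independent-cloning derivative of pET28a from a structural genomics group. The backbone is listed at 7328 bp without insert. The plasmid is maintained in E. coli under kanamycin selection and is recorded as low copy, with a standard cloning strain used for propagation. No feature table accompanies the entry, so the origin of replication, promoter and terminator are not explicitly annotated. The listed sequencing primers (T7 forward and T7 terminator) are nonetheless consistent with the usual pET arrangement, in which the insert sits between a T7 promoter and T7 terminator and is expressed in hosts that supply T7 RNA polymerase.

The payload is a 540 bp insert encoding human ARF4 (ADP-ribosylation factor 4, also known as ARF2), a small GTPase of the ARF family. It is fused to an N-terminal His tag, which allows purification of the recombinant protein by immobilised metal affinity chromatography. The record notes that the insert may not be the full open reading frame, as is common for constructs trimmed to improve crystallisation, and the exact residue boundaries are not given. Any protease cleavage site between the tag and the protein is likewise not stated. The cloning method is recorded as restriction enzyme despite the LIC-type backbone.

The stated purpose is bacterial production of ARF4 protein for structure determination, and the depositor comments link the construct to a deposited Protein Data Bank structure of ARF4. It is therefore suited to producing purified ARF4 for crystallographic, biochemical or biophysical studies.
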