>Addgene plasmid #25520 | ARF4 | depositor partial sequence | sequence record 11924 | Author sequence
ATGGGCCTCACTATCTCCTCCCTCTTCTCCCGACTATTTGGCAAGAAGCAGATGCGCATTTTGATGGTTG
GATTGGATGCTGCTGGCAAGACAACCATTCTGTATAAACTGAAGTTAGGGGAGATAGTCACCACCATTCC
TACCATTGGTTTTAATGTGGAAACAGTAGAATATAAGAACATTTGTTTCACAGTATGGGATGTTGGTGGT
CAAGATAGAATTAGGCCTCTCTGGAAGCATTACTTCCAGAATACCCAGGGTCTTATTTTTGTGGTAGATA
GCAACGATCGTGAAAGAATTCAGGAAGTAGCAGATGAGCTGCAGAAAATGCTTCTGGTAGATGAATTGAG
AGATGCAGTGCTGCTACTTTTTGCAAACAAACAGGATTTGCCAAATGCTATGGCCATCAGTGAAATGACA
GATAAACTAGGGCTTCAGTCTCTTCGTAACAGAACATGGTATGTTCAAGCCACTTGTGCAACACAAGGAA
CTGGTCTGTATGAAGGACTTGACTGGCTGTCAAATGAGCTTTCAAAACGT
