>Addgene plasmid #25520 | ARF4 | addgene partial sequence | sequence record 31503 | 25520 with T7
CTTTAAGAAGGAGATATACCATGGGCNGCAGCCATCATCATCNTCATCACAGCNGCGGCCTGGTTCCGCG
NGGTAGTATGGGCCTCACTATCTCCTCCCTCTTCTCCCGACTATTTGGCAAGAAGCAGATGCGCATTTTG
ATGGTTGGATTGGATGCTGCTGGCAAGACAACCATTCTGTATAAACTGAAGTTAGGGGAGATAGTCACCA
CCATTCCTACCATTGGTTTTAATGTGGAAACAGTAGAATATAAGAACATTTGTTTCACAGTATGGGATGT
TGGTGGTCAAGATAGAATTAGGCCTCTCTGGAAGCATTACTTCCAGAATACCCAGGGTCTTATTTTTGTG
GTAGATAGCAACGATCGTGAAAGAATTCAGGAAGTAGCAGATGAGCTGCAGAAAATGCTTCTGGTAGATG
AATTGAGAGATGCAGTGCTGCTACTTTTTGCAAACAAACAGGATTTGCCAAATGCTATGGCCATCAGTGA
AATGACAGATAAACTAGGGCTTCAGTCTCTTCGTAACAGAACATGGTATGTTCAAGCCACTTGTGCAACA
CAAGGAACTGGNCTGTATGAAGGACTTGACTGGCTGTCAAATGAGCTTTCNAAACGTTGATGACGAAGCT
TGCGGCCGCACTCGAGCACCACCACCACCACCACTGAGATCCGGCTGCTAACAAAGCCCGAAAGGAAGCT
GAGTTGGCTGCTGCCACCGCTGAGCAATAACTAGCAT
